>Addgene plasmid #57415 | mEos2-Rab4a-7 | addgene full sequence | sequence record 173161 | Addgene NGS Result
ATGAGTGCGATTAAGCCAGACATGAAGATCAAACTCCGTATGGAAGGCAACGTAAACGGGCACCACTTTG
TGATCGACGGAGATGGTACAGGCAAGCCTTTTGAGGGAAAACAGAGTATGGATCTTGAAGTCAAAGAGGG
CGGACCTCTGCCTTTTGCCTTTGATATCCTGACCACTGCATTCCATTACGGCAACAGGGTATTCGCCAAA
TATCCAGACAACATACAAGACTATTTTAAGCAGTCGTTTCCTAAGGGGTATTCGTGGGAACGAAGCTTGA
CTTTCGAAGACGGGGGCATTTGCATTGCCAGAAACGACATAACAATGGAAGGGGACACTTTCTATAATAA
AGTTCGATTTTATGGTACCAACTTTCCCGCCAATGGTCCAGTTATGCAGAAGAAGACGCTGAAATGGGAG
CCCTCCACTGAGAAAATGTATGTGCGTGATGGAGTGCTGACGGGTGATATTCATATGGCTTTGTTGCTTG
AAGGAAATGCCCATTACCGATGTGACTTCAGAACTACTTACAAAGCTAAGGAGAAGGGTGTCAAGTTACC
AGGCTACCACTTTGTGGACCACTGCATTGAGATTTTAAGCCATGACAAAGATTACAACAAGGTTAAGCTG
TATGAGCATGCTGTTGCTCATTCTGGATTGCCTGACAATGCCAGACGATCCGGACTCAGATCTCGAGCCA
TGTCGCAGACGGCCATGTCCGAAACCTACGATTTTTTGTTTAAGTTCTTGGTTATTGGAAATGCAGGAAC
TGGCAAATCTTGCTTACTTCATCAGTTTATTGAAAAAAAATTCAAAGATGACTCAAATCATACAATAGGA
GTGGAATTTGGTTCAAAGATAATAAATGTTGGTGGTAAATATGTAAAGTTACAAATATGGGATACAGCAG
GACAAGAACGATTCAGGTCCGTGACGAGAAGTTATTACCGAGGCGCGGCCGGGGCTCTCCTCGTCTATGA
TATCACCAGCCGAGAAACCTACAATGCGCTTACTAATTGGTTAACAGATGCCCGAATGCTGGCGAGCCAG
AACATTGTGATCATCCTTTGTGGAAACAAGAAGGACCTGGATGCAGATCGTGAAGTTACCTTCTTAGAAG
CCTCCAGATTTGCTCAAGAAAATGAGCTGATGTTTTTGGAAACAAGTGCGCTCACAGGGGAGAATGTAGA
AGAGGCTTTTGTACAGTGTGCAAGAAAAATACTTAACAAAATCGAATCAGGTGAGCTGGACCCAGAAAGA
ATGGGCTCAGGTATTCAGTACGGAGATGCTGCCTTGAGACAGCTGAGGTCACCGCGGCGCGCACAGGCCC
CGAACGCTCAGGAGTGTGGTTGTTAGGGATCCACCGGATCTAGATAACTGATCATAATCAGCCATACCAC
ATTTGTAGAGGTTTTACTTGCTTTAAAAAACCTCCCACACCTCCCCCTGAACCTGAAACATAAAATGAAT
GCAATTGTTGTTGTTAACTTGTTTATTGCAGCTTATAATGGTTACAAATAAAGCAATAGCATCACAAATT
TCACAAATAAAGCATTTTTTTCACTGCATTCTAGTTGTGGTTTGTCCAAACTCATCAATGTATCTTAACG
CGTAAATTGTAAGCGTTAATATTTTGTTAAAATTCGCGTTAAATTTTTGTTAAATCAGCTCATTTTTTAA
CCAATAGGCCGAAATCGGCAAAATCCCTTATAAATCAAAAGAATAGACCGAGATAGGGT
[37 nt withheld, positions 1740-1776]
AAAGAACGTGGACTCCAACGTCAAAGG
[49 nt withheld, positions 1804-1852]
T
[91 nt withheld, positions 1854-1944]
G
[124 nt withheld, positions 1946-2069]
CAGGTGGCACTTTTCGGGGAAATGTGCGCGGAACCCCTATTTGTTTATTTTTCTAAATACATTCAAATAT
GTATCCGCTCATGAGACAATAACCCTGATAAATGCTTCAATAATATTGAAAAAGGAAGAGTCCTGAGGCG
GAAAGAACCAGCTGTGGAATGTGTGTCAGTTAGGGTGTGGAAAGTCCCCAGGCTCCCCAGCAGGCAGAAG
TATGCAAAGCATGCATCTCAATTAGTCAGCAACCAGGTGTGGAAAGTCCCCAGGCTCCCCAGCAGGCAGA
AGTATGCAAAGCATGCATCTCAATTAGTCAGCAACCATAGTCCCGCCCCTAACTCCGCCCATCCCGCCCC
TAACTCCGCCCAGTTCCGCCCATTCTCCGCCCCATGGCTGACTAATTTTTTTTATTTATGCAGAGGCCGA
GGCCGCCTCGGCCTCTGAGCTATTCCAGAAGTAGTGAGGAGGCTTTTTTGGAGGCCTAGGCTTTTGCAAA
GATCGATCAAGAGACAGGATGAGGATCGTTTCGCATGATTGAACAAGATGGATTGCACGCAGGTTCTCCG
GCCGCTTGGGTGGAGAGGCTATTCGGCTATGACTGGGCACAACAGACAATCGGCTGCTCTGATGCCGCCG
TGTTCCGGCTGTCAGCGCAGGGGCGCCCGGTTCTTTTTGTCAAGACCGACCTGTCCGGTGCCCTGAATGA
ACTGCAAGACGAGGCAGCGCGGCTATCGTGGCTGGCCACGACGGGCGTTCCTTGCGCAGCTGTGCTCGAC
GTTGTCACTGAAGCGGGAAGGGACTGGCTGCTATTGGGCGAAGTGCCGGGGCAGGATCTCCTGTCATCTC
ACCTTGCTCCTGCCGAGAAAGTATCCATCATGGCTGATGCAATGCGGCGGCTGCATACGCTTGATCCGGC
TACCTGCCCATTCGACCACCAAGCGAAACATCGCATCGAGCGAGCACGTACTCGGATGGAAGCCGGTCTT
GTCGATCAGGATGATCTGGACGAAGAGCATCAGGGGCTCGCGCCAGCCGAACTGTTCGCCAGGCTCAAGG
CGAGCATGCCCGACGGCGAGGATCTCGTCGTGACCCATGGCGATGCCTGCTTGCCGAATATCATGGTGGA
AAATGGCCGCTTTTCTGGATTCATCGACTGTGGCCGGCTGGGTGTGGCGGACCGCTATCAGGACATAGCG
TTGGCTACCCGTGATATTGCTGAAGAGCTTGGCGGCGAATGGGCTGACCGCTTCCTCGTGCTTTACGGTA
TCGCCGCTCCCGATTCGCAGCGCATCGCCTTCTATCGCCTTCTTGACGAGTTCTTCTGAGCGGGACTCTG
GGGTTCGAAATGACCGACCAAGCGACGCCCAACCTGCCATCACGAGATTTCGATTCCACCGCCGCCTTCT
ATGAAAGGTTGGGCTTCGGAATCGTTTTCCGGGACGCCGGCTGGATGATCCTCCAGCGCGGGGATCTCAT
GCTGGAGTTCTTCGCCCACCCTAGGGGGAGGCTAACTGAAACACGGAAGGAGACAATACCGGAAGGAACC
CGCGCTATGACGGCAATAAAAAGACAGAATAAAACGCACGGTGTTGGGTCGTTTGTTCATAAACGCGGGG
TTCGGTCCCAGGGCTGGCACTCTGTCGATACCCCACCGAGACCCCATTGGGGCCAATACGCCCGCGTTTC
TTCCTTTTCCCCACCCCACCCCCCAAGTTCGGGTGAAGGCCCAGGGCTCGCAGCCAACGTCGGGGCGGCA
GGCCCTGCCATAGCCTCAGGTTACTCATATATACTTTAGATTGATTTAAAACTTCATTTTTAATTTAAAA
GGATCTAGGTGAAGATCCTTTTTGATAATCTCATGACCAAAATCCCTTAACGTGAGTTTTCGTTCCACTG
AGCGTCAGACCCCGTAGAAAAGATCAAAGGATCTTCTTGAGATCCTTTTTTTCTGCGCGTAATCTGCTGC
TTGCAAACAAAAAAACCACCGCTACCAGCGGTGGTTTGTTTGCCGGATCAAGAGCTACCAACTCTTTTTC
CGAAGGTAACTGGCTTCAGCAGAGCGCAGATACCAAATACTGTTCTTCTAGTGTAGCCGTAGTTAGGCCA
CCACTTCAAGAACTCTGTAGCACCGCCTACATACCTCGCTCTGCTAATCCTGTTACCAGTGGCTGCTGCC
AGTGGCGATAAGTCGTGTCTTACCGGGTTGGACTCAAGACGATAGTTACCGGATAAGGCGCAGCGGTCGG
GCTGAACGGGGGGTTCGTGCACACAGCCCAGCTTGGAGCGAACGACCTACACCGAACTGAGATACCTACA
GCGTGAGCTATGAGAAAGCGCCACGCTTCCCGAAGGGAGAAAGGCGGACAGGTATCCGGTAAGCGGCAGG
GTCGGAACAGGAGAGCGCACGAGGGAGCTTCCAGGGGGAAACGCCTGGTATCTTTATAGTCCTGTCGGGT
TTCGCCACCTCTGACTTGAGCGTCGATTTTTGTGATGCTCGTCAGGGGGGCGGAGCCTATGGAAAAACGC
CAGCAACGCGGCCTTTTTACGGTTCCTGGCCTTTTGCTGGCCTTTTGCTCACATGTTCTTTCCTGCGTTA
TCCCCTGATTCTGTGGATAACCGTATTACCGCCATGCATTAGTTATTAATAGTAATCAATTACGGGGTCA
TTAGTTCATAGCCCATATATGGAGTTCCGCGTTACATAACTTACGGTAAATGGCCCGCCTGGCTGACCGC
CCAACGACCCCCGCCCATTGACGTCAATAATGACGTATGTTCCCATAGTAACGCCAATAGGGACTTTCCA
TTGACGTCAATGGGTGGAGTATTTACGGTAAACTGCCCACTTGGCAGTACATCAAGTGTATCATATGCCA
AGTACGCCCCCTATTGACGTCAATGACGGTAAATGGCCCGCCTGGCATTATGCCCAGTACATGACCTTAT
GGGACTTTCCTACTTGGCAGTACATCTACGTATTAGTCATCGCTATTACCATGGTGATGCGGTTTTGGCA
GTACATCAATGGGCGTGGATAGCGGTTTGACTCACGGGGATTTCCAAGTCTCCACCCCATTGACGTCAAT
GGGAGTTTGTTTTGGCACCAAAATCAACGGGACTTTCCAAAATGTCGTAACAACTCCGCCCCATTGACGC
AAATGGGCGGTAGGCGTGTACGGTGGGAGGTCTATATAAGCAGAGCTGGTTTAGTGAACCGTCAGATCCG
CTAGCGCTACCGGTCGCCACC
Features (pLannotate 1.2.2; 15 found; start..end, strand, type, name):
      1..678     +  CDS            mEos2: mEos2 is a photoconvertible green/yellow fluorescent protein published in 2009, derived from Lobophyllia hemprichii. It has moderate acid sensitivity.
    679..698     +  misc_feature   MCS (fragment): multiple cloning site
    700..1353    +  CDS            RAB4A: RAB4A_HUMAN - Also known as RAB4. Experimental evidence at protein level: Swiss-Prot protein existence level 1. Small GTPase which cycles between an active GTP-bound and an inactive GDP-bound state (PubMed:15907487, PubMed:16034420). Involved in protein transport (PubMed:29425100). Plays a role in vesicular traffic. Mediates VEGFR2 endosomal trafficking to enhance VEGFR2 signaling (PubMed:29425100). Acts as a regulator of platelet alpha- granule release during activation and aggregation of platelets (By similarity). From Homo sapiens (Human).
   1379..1463    +  CDS            large T antigen (fragment): large T antigen from SV40 (simian virus 40)
   1486..1607    +  polyA_signal   SV40 poly(A) signal: SV40 polyadenylation signal
   1641..2069    -  rep_origin     f1 ori (sequence partly withheld): f1 bacteriophage origin of replication; arrow indicates direction of (+) strand synthesis
   2096..2200    +  promoter       AmpR promoter: bla
   2202..2559    +  promoter       SV40 promoter: SV40 enhancer and early promoter
   2594..3388    +  CDS            NeoR/KanR: aminoglycoside phosphotransferase from Tn5; aph(3')-II (or nptII); confers resistance to neomycin, kanamycin, and G418 (Geneticin®)
   3409..3561    +  CDS            ble (fragment): BLE_KLEPN - Experimental evidence at protein level: Swiss-Prot protein existence level 1. Binding protein with a strong affinity to the bleomycin family of antibiotics. Binds to CL990; an antimitotic-antibiotic compound. From Klebsiella pneumoniae.
   3620..3667    +  polyA_signal   HSV TK poly(A) signal: herpes simplex virus thymidine kinase polyadenylation signal (Cole and Stacy, 1985)
   3758..3774    -  polyA_signal   bGH poly(A) signal (fragment): bovine growth hormone polyadenylation signal
   3996..4584    +  rep_origin     ori: high-copy-number ColE1/pMB1/pBR322/pUC origin of replication
   4759..5062    +  enhancer       CMV enhancer: human cytomegalovirus immediate early enhancer
   5063..5266    +  promoter       CMV promoter: human cytomegalovirus (CMV) immediate early promoter
