[The description below was written by a language model from this plasmid's Addgene catalogue record and pLannotate feature annotations shown in this document.]
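Description:
mEos2-Rab4a-7 is a mammalian expression plasmid that produces human RAB4A fused to the photoconvertible fluorescent protein mEos2. It is built on an mEos2 backbone laid out like a C1-type fluorescent protein vector. The sequenced record is 5,310 nt. It replicates at high copy in E. coli from a ColE1/pUC-type origin and also carries an f1 origin for single-stranded DNA production. A single Tn5 NeoR/KanR gene provides selection in both hosts. The bacterial bla (AmpR) promoter drives it for kanamycin resistance, and the SV40 enhancer/early promoter drives it for G418 selection of stably transfected mammalian cells, with an HSV TK polyadenylation signal downstream. The short ble, bGH poly(A) and SV40 large T antigen matches in the feature table are fragments, most likely backbone remnants or sequence adjoining the poly(A) region rather than functional elements.

The expression cassette consists of the CMV immediate early enhancer and promoter, the mEos2 coding sequence, a short segment derived from the multiple cloning site that acts as a linker, the RAB4A open reading frame and an SV40 poly(A) signal. This places mEos2 at the N-terminus of the GTPase, leaving the Rab C-terminus free; in Rab proteins generally, that end is lipid-modified for membrane attachment. The "7" in the name may refer to linker length, but the record does not say so.

RAB4A is a small GTPase that cycles between GTP- and GDP-bound states and acts in vesicular and endosomal trafficking, so the fusion works as a localization marker for Rab4-positive compartments. mEos2 has a green state (excitation 505 nm, emission 516 nm) and a photoconverted red state (569/581 nm). This property suits the construct to live-cell imaging, pulse-chase style tracking of photoconverted populations, and localization-based super-resolution microscopy.
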