Addgene plasmid #57415: mEos2-Rab4a-7
Purpose: Localization: Ras GTPase, Excitation: 505 / 569, Emission: 516 / 581
Depositing lab: Michael Davidson. Depositing organization: Florida State University, Tallahassee.
Backbone
  Vector backbone: mEos2
  Backbone size w/o insert (bp): 4750
  Vector type: Mammalian Expression
  Selectable markers: Neomycin (select with G418)
Growth in bacteria
  Bacterial resistance: Kanamycin, 50 μg/mL
  Growth temperature: 37°C
  Growth strain: DH5alpha
  Copy number: High Copy
Gene/Insert
  Gene/Insert name: Rab4a (alt name: NM_004578.2)
  Species: H. sapiens (human)
  Entrez Gene: RAB4A (a.k.a. HRES-1, HRES-1/RAB4, HRES1, RAB4)
  Promoter: CMV
  Tag / fusion protein: mEos2
  Cloning method: Unknown
  Sequencing primers: 5′ CMV-F; 3′ SV40pA-R
Terms and licenses: Academic/Nonprofit Terms; Industry Terms
Depositor comments: . Excitation = 505 / 569; Emission = 516 / 581
How to cite: mEos2-Rab4a-7 was a gift from Michael Davidson (Addgene plasmid # 57415 ; http://n2t.net/addgene:57415 ; RRID:Addgene_57415)
