>Addgene plasmid #57415 | mEos2-Rab4a-7 | depositor partial sequence | sequence record 88548 | insert sequence
ACGTCAGATCCGCTAGCGCTACCGGTCGCCACCATGAGTGCGATTAAGCCAGACATGAAGATCAAACTCC
GTATGGAAGGCAACGTAAACGGGCACCACTTTGTGATCGACGGAGATGGTACAGGCAAGCCTTTTGAGGG
AAAACAGAGTATGGATCTTGAAGTCAAAGAGGGCGGACCTCTGCCTTTTGCCTTTGATATCCTGACCACT
GCATTCCATTACGGCAACAGGGTATTCGCCAAATATCCAGACAACATACAAGACTATTTTAAGCAGTCGT
TTCCTAAGGGGTATTCGTGGGAACGAAGCTTGACTTTCGAAGACGGGGGCATTTGCATTGCCAGAAACGA
CATAACAATGGAAGGGGACACTTTCTATAATAAAGTTCGATTTTATGGTACCAACTTTCCCGCCAATGGT
CCAGTTATGCAGAAGAAGACGCTGAAATGGGAGCCCTCCACTGAGAAAATGTATGTGCGTGATGGAGTGC
TGACGGGTGATATTCATATGGCTTTGTTGCTTGAAGGAAATGCCCATTACCGATGTGACTTCAGAACTAC
TTACAAAGCTAAGGAGAAGGGTGTCAAGTTACCAGGCTACCACTTTGTGGACCACTGCATTGAGATTTTA
AGCCATGACAAAGATTACAACAAGGTTAAGCTGTATGAGCATGCTGTTGCTCATTCTGGATTGCCTGACA
ATGCCAGACGATCCGGACTCAGATCTCGAGCCATGTCGCAGACGGCCATGTCCGAAACCTACGATTTTTT
GTTTAAGTTCTTGGTTATTGGAAATGCAGGAACTGGCAAATCTTGCTTACTTCATCAGTTTATTGAAAAA
AAATTCAAAGATGACTCAAATCATACAATAGGAGTGGAATTTGGTTCAAAGATAATAAATGTTGGTGGTA
AATATGTAAAGTTACAAATATGGGATACAGCAGGACAAGAACGATTCAGGTCCGTGACGAGAAGTTATTA
CCGAGGCGCGGCCGGGGCTCTCCTCGTCTATGATATCACCAGCCGAGAAACCTACAATGCGCTTACTAAT
TGGTTAACAGATGCCCGAATGCTGGCGAGCCAGAACATTGTGATCATCCTTTGTGGAAACAAGAAGGACC
TGGATGCAGATCGTGAAGTTACCTTCTTAGAAGCCTCCAGATTTGCTCAAGAAAATGAGCTGATGTTTTT
GGAAACAAGTGCGCTCACAGGGGAGAATGTAGAAGAGGCTTTTGTACAGTGTGCAAGAAAAATACTTAAC
AAAATCGAATCAGGTGAGCTGGACCCAGAAAGAATGGGCTCAGGTATTCAGTACGGAGATGCTGCCTTGA
GACAGCTGAGGTCACCGCGGCGCGCACAGGCCCCGAACGCTCAGGAGTGTGGTTGTTAGGGATCCACCGG
ATCTAGATAACTGATCATAATCAGCCATACCACAT
